>Addgene plasmid #85443 | Fireworks RFP[PTC-] (AVA2515) | addgene full sequence | sequence record 171526 | Addgene NGS Result
ACTTCATTTTTAATTTAAAAGGATCTAGGTGAAGATCCTTTTTGATAATCTCATGACCAAAATCCCTTAA
CGTGAGTTTTCGTTCCACTGAGCGTCAGACCCCGTAGAAAAGATCAAAGGATCTTCTTGAGATCCTTTTT
TTCTGCGCGTAATCTGCTGCTTGCAAACAAAAAAACCACCGCTACCAGCGGTGGTTTGTTTGCCGGATCA
AGAGCTACCAACTCTTTTTCCGAAGGTAACTGGCTTCAGCAGAGCGCAGATACCAAATACTGTTCTTCTA
GTGTAGCCGTAGTTAGGCCACCACTTCAAGAACTCTGTAGCACCGCCTACATACCTCGCTCTGCTAATCC
TGTTACCAGTGGCTGCTGCCAGTGGCGATAAGTCGTGTCTTACCGGGTTGGACTCAAGACGATAGTTACC
GGATAAGGCGCAGCGGTCGGGCTGAACGGGGGGTTCGTGCACACAGCCCAGCTTGGAGCGAACGACCTAC
ACCGAACTGAGATACCTACAGCGTGAGCTATGAGAAAGCGCCACGCTTCCCGAAGGGAGAAAGGCGGACA
GGTATCCGGTAAGCGGCAGGGTCGGAACAGGAGAGCGCACGAGGGAGCTTCCAGGGGGAAACGCCTGGTA
TCTTTATAGTCCTGTCGGGTTTCGCCACCTCTGACTTGAGCGTCGATTTTTGTGATGCTCGTCAGGGGGG
CGGAGCCTATGGAAAAACGCCAGCAACGCGGCCTTTTTACGGTTCCTGGCCTTTTGCTGGCCTTTTGCTC
ACATGTTCTTTCCTGCGTTATCCCCTGATTCTGTGGATAACCGTATTACCGCCTTTGAGTGAGCTGATAC
CGCTCGCCGCAGCCGAACGACCGAGCGCAGCGAGTCAGTGAGCGAGGAAGCGGAAGAGCGCCCAATACGC
AAACCGCCTCTCCCCGCGCGTTGGCCGATTCATTAATGCAGCTGGCACGACAGGTTTCCCGACTGGAAAG
CGGGCAGTGAGCGCAACGCAATTAATGTGAGTTAGCTCACTCATTAGGCACCCCAGGCACGCGAAGCGTT
GTTGGTTTGTAGTGCCCGGTTTCGAACCGGGGACCTTTCGCGTGTTAGGCGAACGTGATAACCACTACAC
TACGGAAACCAACGGTGCTAGACGCGTATTGTCTATTCTGACTCGGATCCGTACGAATTCTCATGTTTGA
CAGCTTATCATCGATTAGCTTTGGAGCTAAGCCAGCAATGGTAGAGGGAAGATTCTGCACGTCCCTTCCA
GGCGGCCTCCCCGTCACCACCCCCCCCAACCCGCCCCGACCGGAGCTGAGAGTAATTCATACAAAAGGAC
TCGCCCCTGCCTTGGGGAATCCCAGGGACCGTCGTTAAACTCCCACTAACGTAGAACCCAGAGATCGCTG
CGTTCCCGCCCCCTCACCCGCCCGCTCTCGTCATCACTGAGGTGGAGAAGAGCATGCGTGAGGCTCCGGT
GCCCGTCAGTGGGCAGAGCGCACATCGCCCACAGTCCCCGAGAAGTTGGGGGGAGGGGTCGGCAATTGAA
CCGGTGCCTAGAGAAAGTGGCGCGGGGTAAACTGGGAAAGTGATGTCGTGTACTGGCTCCGCCTTTTTCC
CGAGGGTGGGGGAGAACCGTATATAAGTGCAGTAGTCGCCGTGAACGTTCTTTTTCGCAACGGGTTTGCC
GCCAGAACACAGGTAAGTGCCGTGTGTGGTTCCCGCGGGCCTGGCCTCTTTACGGGTTATGGCCCTTGCG
TGCCTTGAATTACTTCCACGCCCCTGGCTGCAGTACGTGATTCTTGATCCCGAGCTTCGGGTTGGAAGTG
GGTGGGAGAGTTCGAGGCCTTGCGCTTAAGGAGCCCCTTCGCCTCGTGCTTGAGTTGAGGCCTGGCCTGG
GCGCTGGGGCCGCCGCGTGCGAATCTGGTGGCACCTTCGCGCCTGTCTCGCTGCTTTCGATAAGTCTCTA
GCCATTTAAAATTTTTGATGACCTGCTGCGACGCTTTTTTTCTGGCAAGATAGTCTTGTAAATGCGGGCC
AAGATCTGCACACTGGTATTTCGGTTTTTGGGGCCGCGGGCGGCGACGGGGCCCGTGCGTCCCAGCGCAC
ATGTTCGGCGAGGCGGGGCCTGCGAGCGCGGCCACCGAGAATCGGACGGGGGTAGTCTCAAGCTGGCCGG
CCTGCTCTGGTGCCTGGCCTCGCGCCGCCGTGTATCGCCCCGCCCTGGGCGGCAAGGCTGGCCCGGTCGG
CACCAGTTGCGTGAGCGGAAAGATGGCCGCTTCCCGGCCCTGCTGCAGGGAGCTCAAAATGGAGGACGCG
GCGCTCGGGAGAGCGGGCGGGTGAGTCACCCACACAAAGGAAAAGGGCCTTTCCGTCCTCAGCCGTCGCT
TCATGTGACTCCACGGAGTACCGGGCGCCGTCCAGGCACCTCGATTAGTTCTCGAGCTTTTGGAGTACGT
CGTCTTTAGGTTGGGGGGAGGGGTTTTATGCGATGGAGTTTCCCCACACTGAGTGGGTGGAGACTGAAGT
TAGGCCAGCTTGGCACTTGATGTAATTCTCCTTGGAATTTGCCCTTTTTGAGTTTGGATCTTGGTTCATT
CTCAAGCCTCAGACAGTGGTTCAAAGTTTTTTTCTTCCATTTCAGGTGTCGTGAAAACTCTAGCGTTTCC
GCTCTAGAACTAGTCCAGCTAGCGCTACCGGTCGCCACCATGGTGAGCAAGGGCGAGGAGGTCATCAAAG
AGTTCATGCGCTTCAAGGTGCGCATGGAGGGCTCCATGAACGGCCACGAGTTCGAGATCGAGGGCGAGGG
CGAGGGCCGCCCCTACGAGGGCACCCAGACCGCCAAGCTGAAGGTGACCAAGGGCGGCCCCCTGCCCTTC
GCCTGGGACATCCTGTCCCCCCAGTTCATGTACGGCTCCAAGGCGTACGTGAAGCACCCCGCCGACATCC
CCGATTACAAGAAGCTGTCCTTCCCCGAGGGCTTCAAGTGGGAGCGCGTGATGAACTTCGAGGACGGCGG
TCTGGTGACCGTGACCCAGGACTCCTCCCTGCAGGACGGCACGCTGATCTACAAGGTGAAGATGCGCGGC
ACCAACTTCCCCCCCGACGGCCCCGTAATGCAGAAGAAGACCATGGGCTGGGAGGCCTCCACCGAGCGCC
TGTACCCCCGCGACGGCGTGCTGAAGGGCGAGATCCACCAGGCCCTGAAGCTGAAGGACGGCGGCCACTA
CCTGGTGGAGTTCAAGACCATCTACATGGCCAAGAAGCCCGTGCAACTGCCCGGCTACTACTACGTGGAC
ACCAAGCTGGACATCACCTCCCACAACGAGGACTACACCATCGTGGAACAGTACGAGCGCTCCGAGGGCC
GCCACCACCTGTTCCTGGGGCATGGCATCGGCAGCACCGGCAGCGGCAGCTCCGGCACCGCCTCCTCCGA
GGACAACAACATGGCCGTCATCAAAGAGTTCATGCGCTTCAAGGTGCGCATGGAGGGCTCCATGAACGGC
CACGAGTTCGAGATCGAGGGCGAGGGCGAGGGCCGCCCCTACGAGGGCACCCAGACCGCCAAGCTGAAGG
TGACCAAGGGCGGCCCCCTGCCCTTCGCCTGGGACATCCTGTCCCCCCAGTTCATGTACGGCTCCAAGGC
GTACGTGAAGCACCCCGCCGACATCCCCGATTACAAGAAGCTGTCCTTCCCCGAGGGCTTCAAGTGGGAG
CGCGTGATGAACTTCGAGGACGGCGGTCTGGTGACCGTGACCCAGGACTCCTCCCTGCAGGACGGCACGC
TGATCTACAAGGTGAAGATGCGCGGCACCAACTTCCCCCCCGACGGCCCCGTAATGCAGAAGAAGACCAT
GGGCTGGGAGGCCTCCACCGAGCGCCTGTACCCCCGCGACGGCGTGCTGAAGGGCGAGATCCACCAGGCC
CTGAAGCTGAAGGACGGCGGCCACTACCTGGTGGAGTTCAAGACCATCTACATGGCCAAGAAGCCCGTGC
AACTGCCCGGCTACTACTACGTGGACACCAAGCTGGACATCACCTCCCACAACGAGGACTACACCATCGT
GGAACAGTACGAGCGCTCCGAGGGCCGCCACCACCTGTTCCTGTACGGCATGGACGAGCTGTACAAGGTC
ACTCCGTGTGAAAACCTGTACTTCCAAGGTATGGTGAGCAAGGGCGAGGAGGTCATCAAAGAGTTCATGC
GCTTCAAGGTGCGCATGGAGGGCTCCATGAACGGCCACGAGTTCGAGATCGAGGGCGAGGGCGAGGGCCG
CCCCTACGAGGGCACCCAGACCGCCAAGCTGAAGGTGACCAAGGGCGGCCCCCTGCCCTTCGCCTGGGAC
ATCCTGTCCCCCCAGTTCATGTACGGCTCCAAGGCGTACGTGAAGCACCCCGCCGACATCCCCGATTACA
AGAAGCTGTCCTTCCCCGAGGGCTTCAAGTGGGAGCGCGTGATGAACTTCGAGGACGGCGGTCTGGTGAC
CGTGACCCAGGACTCCTCCCTGCAGGACGGCACGCTGATCTACAAGGTGAAGATGCGCGGCACCAACTTC
CCCCCCGACGGCCCCGTAATGCAGAAGAAGACCATGGGCTGGGAGGCCTCCACCGAGCGCCTGTACCCCC
GCGACGGCGTGCTGAAGGGCGAGATCCACCAGGCCCTGAAGCTGAAGGACGGCGGCCACTACCTGGTGGA
GTTCAAGACCATCTACATGGCCAAGAAGCCCGTGCAACTGCCCGGCTACTACTACGTGGACACCAAGCTG
GACATCACCTCCCACAACGAGGACTACACCATCGTGGAACAGTACGAGCGCTCCGAGGGCCGCCACCACC
TGTTCCTGGGGCATGGCATCGGCAGCACCGGCAGCGGCAGCTCCGGCACCGCCTCCTCCGAGGACAACAA
CATGGCCGTCATCAAAGAGTTCATGCGCTTCAAGGTGCGCATGGAGGGCTCCATGAACGGCCACGAGTTC
GAGATCGAGGGCGAGGGCGAGGGCCGCCCCTACGAGGGCACCCAGACCGCCAAGCTGAAGGTGACCAAGG
GCGGCCCCCTGCCCTTCGCCTGGGACATCCTGTCCCCCCAGTTCATGTACGGCTCCAAGGCGTACGTGAA
GCACCCCGCCGACATCCCCGATTACAAGAAGCTGTCCTTCCCCGAGGGCTTCAAGTGGGAGCGCGTGATG
AACTTCGAGGACGGCGGTCTGGTGACCGTGACCCAGGACTCCTCCCTGCAGGACGGCACGCTGATCTACA
AGGTGAAGATGCGCGGCACCAACTTCCCCCCCGACGGCCCCGTAATGCAGAAGAAGACCATGGGCTGGGA
GGCCTCCACCGAGCGCCTGTACCCCCGCGACGGCGTGCTGAAGGGCGAGATCCACCAGGCCCTGAAGCTG
AAGGACGGCGGCCACTACCTGGTGGAGTTCAAGACCATCTACATGGCCAAGAAGCCCGTGCAACTGCCCG
GCTACTACTACGTGGACACCAAGCTGGACATCACCTCCCACAACGAGGACTACACCATCGTGGAACAGTA
CGAGCGCTCCGAGGGCCGCCACCACCTGTTCCTGTACGGCATGGACGAGCTGTACAAGACCACTGCGTGC
GAAAACCTGTACTTCCAAGGTATGGTGAGCAAGGGCGAGGAGGTCATCAAAGAGTTCATGCGCTTCAAGG
TGCGCATGGAGGGCTCCATGAACGGCCACGAGTTCGAGATCGAGGGCGAGGGCGAGGGCCGCCCCTACGA
GGGCACCCAGACCGCCAAGCTGAAGGTGACCAAGGGCGGCCCCCTGCCCTTCGCCTGGGACATCCTGTCC
CCCCAGTTCATGTACGGCTCCAAGGCGTACGTGAAGCACCCCGCCGACATCCCCGATTACAAGAAGCTGT
CCTTCCCCGAGGGCTTCAAGTGGGAGCGCGTGATGAACTTCGAGGACGGCGGTCTGGTGACCGTGACCCA
GGACTCCTCCCTGCAGGACGGCACGCTGATCTACAAGGTGAAGATGCGCGGCACCAACTTCCCCCCCGAC
GGCCCCGTAATGCAGAAGAAGACCATGGGCTGGGAGGCCTCCACCGAGCGCCTGTACCCCCGCGACGGCG
TGCTGAAGGGCGAGATCCACCAGGCCCTGAAGCTGAAGGACGGCGGCCACTACCTGGTGGAGTTCAAGAC
CATCTACATGGCCAAGAAGCCCGTGCAACTGCCCGGCTACTACTACGTGGACACCAAGCTGGACATCACC
TCCCACAACGAGGACTACACCATCGTGGAACAGTACGAGCGCTCCGAGGGCCGCCACCACCTGTTCCTGG
GGCATGGCATCGGCAGCACCGGCAGCGGCAGCTCCGGCACCGCCTCCTCCGAGGACAACAACATGGCCGT
CATCAAAGAGTTCATGCGCTTCAAGGTGCGCATGGAGGGCTCCATGAACGGCCACGAGTTCGAGATCGAG
GGCGAGGGCGAGGGCCGCCCCTACGAGGGCACCCAGACCGCCAAGCTGAAGGTGACCAAGGGCGGCCCCC
TGCCCTTCGCCTGGGACATCCTGTCCCCCCAGTTCATGTACGGCTCCAAGGCGTACGTGAAGCACCCCGC
CGACATCCCCGATTACAAGAAGCTGTCCTTCCCCGAGGGCTTCAAGTGGGAGCGCGTGATGAACTTCGAG
GACGGCGGTCTGGTGACCGTGACCCAGGACTCCTCCCTGCAGGACGGCACGCTGATCTACAAGGTGAAGA
TGCGCGGCACCAACTTCCCCCCCGACGGCCCCGTAATGCAGAAGAAGACCATGGGCTGGGAGGCCTCCAC
CGAGCGCCTGTACCCCCGCGACGGCGTGCTGAAGGGCGAGATCCACCAGGCCCTGAAGCTGAAGGACGGC
GGCCACTACCTGGTGGAGTTCAAGACCATCTACATGGCCAAGAAGCCCGTGCAACTGCCCGGCTACTACT
ACGTGGACACCAAGCTGGACATCACCTCCCACAACGAGGACTACACCATCGTGGAACAGTACGAGCGCTC
CGAGGGCCGCCACCACCTGTTCCTGTACGGCATGGACGAGCTGTACAAGGTCACTACGTGTGAAAACCTG
TACTTCCAAGGTATGGTGAGCAAGGGCGAGGAGGTCATCAAAGAGTTCATGCGCTTCAAGGTGCGCATGG
AGGGCTCCATGAACGGCCACGAGTTCGAGATCGAGGGCGAGGGCGAGGGCCGCCCCTACGAGGGCACCCA
GACCGCCAAGCTGAAGGTGACCAAGGGCGGCCCCCTGCCCTTCGCCTGGGACATCCTGTCCCCCCAGTTC
ATGTACGGCTCCAAGGCGTACGTGAAGCACCCCGCCGACATCCCCGATTACAAGAAGCTGTCCTTCCCCG
AGGGCTTCAAGTGGGAGCGCGTGATGAACTTCGAGGACGGCGGTCTGGTGACCGTGACCCAGGACTCCTC
CCTGCAGGACGGCACGCTGATCTACAAGGTGAAGATGCGCGGCACCAACTTCCCCCCCGACGGCCCCGTA
ATGCAGAAGAAGACCATGGGCTGGGAGGCCTCCACCGAGCGCCTGTACCCCCGCGACGGCGTGCTGAAGG
GCGAGATCCACCAGGCCCTGAAGCTGAAGGACGGCGGCCACTACCTGGTGGAGTTCAAGACCATCTACAT
GGCCAAGAAGCCCGTGCAACTGCCCGGCTACTACTACGTGGACACCAAGCTGGACATCACCTCCCACAAC
GAGGACTACACCATCGTGGAACAGTACGAGCGCTCCGAGGGCCGCCACCACCTGTTCCTGGGGCATGGCA
TCGGCAGCACCGGCAGCGGCAGCTCCGGCACCGCCTCCTCCGAGGACAACAACATGGCCGTCATCAAAGA
GTTCATGCGCTTCAAGGTGCGCATGGAGGGCTCCATGAACGGCCACGAGTTCGAGATCGAGGGCGAGGGC
GAGGGCCGCCCCTACGAGGGCACCCAGACCGCCAAGCTGAAGGTGACCAAGGGCGGCCCCCTGCCCTTCG
CCTGGGACATCCTGTCCCCCCAGTTCATGTACGGCTCCAAGGCGTACGTGAAGCACCCCGCCGACATCCC
CGATTACAAGAAGCTGTCCTTCCCCGAGGGCTTCAAGTGGGAGCGCGTGATGAACTTCGAGGACGGCGGT
CTGGTGACCGTGACCCAGGACTCCTCCCTGCAGGACGGCACGCTGATCTACAAGGTGAAGATGCGCGGCA
CCAACTTCCCCCCCGACGGCCCCGTAATGCAGAAGAAGACCATGGGCTGGGAGGCCTCCACCGAGCGCCT
GTACCCCCGCGACGGCGTGCTGAAGGGCGAGATCCACCAGGCCCTGAAGCTGAAGGACGGCGGCCACTAC
CTGGTGGAGTTCAAGACCATCTACATGGCCAAGAAGCCCGTGCAACTGCCCGGCTACTACTACGTGGACA
CCAAGCTGGACATCACCTCCCACAACGAGGACTACACCATCGTGGAACAGTACGAGCGCTCCGAGGGCCG
CCACCACCTGTTCCTGTACGGCATGGACGAGCTGTACAAGACCACTTCGTGCGAAAACCTGTACTTCCAA
GGTATGGTGAGCAAGGGCGAGGAGGTCATCAAAGAGTTCATGCGCTTCAAGGTGCGCATGGAGGGCTCCA
TGAACGGCCACGAGTTCGAGATCGAGGGCGAGGGCGAGGGCCGCCCCTACGAGGGCACCCAGACCGCCAA
GCTGAAGGTGACCAAGGGCGGCCCCCTGCCCTTCGCCTGGGACATCCTGTCCCCCCAGTTCATGTACGGC
TCCAAGGCGTACGTGAAGCACCCCGCCGACATCCCCGATTACAAGAAGCTGTCCTTCCCCGAGGGCTTCA
AGTGGGAGCGCGTGATGAACTTCGAGGACGGCGGTCTGGTGACCGTGACCCAGGACTCCTCCCTGCAGGA
CGGCACGCTGATCTACAAGGTGAAGATGCGCGGCACCAACTTCCCCCCCGACGGCCCCGTAATGCAGAAG
AAGACCATGGGCTGGGAGGCCTCCACCGAGCGCCTGTACCCCCGCGACGGCGTGCTGAAGGGCGAGATCC
ACCAGGCCCTGAAGCTGAAGGACGGCGGCCACTACCTGGTGGAGTTCAAGACCATCTACATGGCCAAGAA
GCCCGTGCAACTGCCCGGCTACTACTACGTGGACACCAAGCTGGACATCACCTCCCACAACGAGGACTAC
ACCATCGTGGAACAGTACGAGCGCTCCGAGGGCCGCCACCACCTGTTCCTGGGGCATGGCATCGGCAGCA
CCGGCAGCGGCAGCTCCGGCACCGCCTCCTCCGAGGACAACAACATGGCCGTCATCAAAGAGTTCATGCG
CTTCAAGGTGCGCATGGAGGGCTCCATGAACGGCCACGAGTTCGAGATCGAGGGCGAGGGCGAGGGCCGC
CCCTACGAGGGCACCCAGACCGCCAAGCTGAAGGTGACCAAGGGCGGCCCCCTGCCCTTCGCCTGGGACA
TCCTGTCCCCCCAGTTCATGTACGGCTCCAAGGCGTACGTGAAGCACCCCGCCGACATCCCCGATTACAA
GAAGCTGTCCTTCCCCGAGGGCTTCAAGTGGGAGCGCGTGATGAACTTCGAGGACGGCGGTCTGGTGACC
GTGACCCAGGACTCCTCCCTGCAGGACGGCACGCTGATCTACAAGGTGAAGATGCGCGGCACCAACTTCC
CCCCCGACGGCCCCGTAATGCAGAAGAAGACCATGGGCTGGGAGGCCTCCACCGAGCGCCTGTACCCCCG
CGACGGCGTGCTGAAGGGCGAGATCCACCAGGCCCTGAAGCTGAAGGACGGCGGCCACTACCTGGTGGAG
TTCAAGACCATCTACATGGCCAAGAAGCCCGTGCAACTGCCCGGCTACTACTACGTGGACACCAAGCTGG
ACATCACCTCCCACAACGAGGACTACACCATCGTGGAACAGTACGAGCGCTCCGAGGGCCGCCACCACCT
GTTCCTGTACGGCATGGACGAGCTGTACAAGGAAAACCTGTACTTCCAAAGTGGAGAAAGCTTGTTTAAG
GGACCACGTGATTACAACCCGATATCGAGCACCATTTGTCATTTGACGAATGAATCTGATGGGCACACAA
CATCGTTGTATGGTATTGGATTTGGTCCCTTCATCATTACAAACAAGCACTTGTTTAGAAGAAATAATGG
AACACTGTTGGTCCAATCACTACATGGTGTATTCAAGGTCAAGAACACCACGACTTTGCAACAACACCTC
ATTGATGGGAGGGACATGATAATTATTCGCATGCCTAAGGATTTCCCACCATTTCCTCAAAAGCTGAAAT
TTAGAGAGCCACAAAGGGAAGAGCGCATATGTCTTGTGACAACCAACTTCCAAACTAAGAGCATGTCTAG
CATGGTGTCAGACACTAGTTGCACATTCCCTTCATCTGATGGCATATTCTGGAAGCATTGGATTCAAACC
AAGGATGGGCAGTGTGGCAGTCCATTAGTATCAACTAGAGATGGGTTCATTGTTGGTATACACTCAGCAT
CGAATTTCACCAACACAAACAATTATTTCACAAGCGTGCCGAAAAACTTCATGGAATTGTTGACAAATCA
GGAGGCGCAGCAGTGGGTTAGTGGTTGGCGATTAAATGCTGACTCAGTATTGTGGGGGGGCCATAAAGTT
TTCATGAGCAAACCTGAAGAGCCTTTTCAGCCAGTTAAGGAAGCGACTCAACTCATGAATGAATTGGTGT
ACTCGCAAGAAAACCTGTACTTCCAAAGTATGCATAGATCACGAGATATCAGCCATGGCTTCCCGCCGGC
GGTGGCGGCGCAGGATGATGGCACGCTGCCCATGTCTTGTGCCCAGGAGAGCGGGATGGACCGTCACCCT
GCAGCCTGTGCTTCTGCTAGGATCAATGTGGAGCTCGTGCACCTGACTCCTGAGGAGAAGTCTGCCGTTA
CTGCCCTGTGGGGCAAGGTGAACGTGGATGAAGTTGGTGGTGAGGCCCTGGGCAGGCTGCTGGTGGTCTA
CCCTTGGACCCAGAGGTTCTTTGAGTCCTTTGGGGATCTGTCCACTCCTGATGCTGTTATGGGCAACCCT
AAGGTGAAGGCTCATGGCAAGAAAGTGCTCGGTGCCTTTAGTGATGGCCTGGCTCACCTGGACAACCTCA
AGGGCACCTTTGCCACACTGAGTGAGCTGCACTGTGACAAGCTGCACGTGGATCCTGAGAACTTCAGGGT
GAGTCTATGGGACCCTTGATGTTTTCTTTCCCCTTCTTTTCTATGGTTAAGTTCATGTCATAGGAAGGGG
ATAAGTAACAGGGTACAGTTTAGAATGGGAAACAGACGAATGATTGCATCAGTGTGGAAGTCTCAGGATC
GTTTTAGTTTCTTTTATTTGCTGTTCATAACAATTGTTTTCTTTTGTTTAATTCTTGCTTTCTTTTTTTT
TCTTCTCCGCAATTTTTACTATTATACTTAATGCCTTAACATTGTGTATAACAAAAGGAAATATCTCTGA
GATACATTAAGTAACTTAAAAAAAAAACTTTACACAGTCTGCCTAGTACATTACTATTTGGAATATATGT
GTGCTTATTTGCATATTCATAATCTCCCTACTTTATTTTCTTTTATTTTTAATTGATACATAATCATTAT
ACATATTTATGGGTTAAAGTGTAATGTTTTAATATGTGTACACATATTGACCAAATCAGGGTAATTTTGC
ATTTGTAATTTTAAAAAATGCTTTCTTCTTTTAATATACTTTTTTGTTTATCTTATTTCTAATACTTTCC
CTAATCTCTTTCTTTCAGGGCAATAATGATACAATGTATCATGCCTCTTTGCACCATTCTAAAGAATAAC
AGTGATAATTTCTGGGTTAAGGCAATAGCAATATTTCTGCATATAAATATTTCTGCATATAAATTGTAAC
TGATGTAAGAGGTTTCATATTGCTAATAGCAGCTACAATCCAGCTACCATTCTGCTTTTATTTTATGGTT
GGGATAAGGCTGGATTATTCTGAGTCCAAGCTAGGCCCTTTTGCTAATCATGTTCATACCTCTTATCTTC
CTCCCACAGCTCCTGGGCAACGTGCTGGTCTGTGTGCTGGCCCATCACTTTGGCAAAGAATTCACCCCAC
CAGTGCAGGCTGCCTATCAGAAAGTGGTGGCTGGTGTGGCTAATGCCCTGGCCCACAAGTATCACTAAGC
GGCCGCTCGCTTTCTTGCTGTCCAATTTCTATTAAAGGTTCCTTTGTTCCCTAAGTCCAACTACTAAACT
GGGGGATATTATGAAGGGCCTCGAGGCTGATCAGCCTCGACTGTGCCTTCTAGTTGCCAGCCATCTGTTG
TTTGCCCCTCCCCCGTGCCTTCCTTGACCCTGGAAGGTGCCACTCCCACTGTCCTTTCCTAATAAAATGA
GGAAATTGCATCGCATTGTCTGAGTAGGTGTCATTCTATTCTGGGGGGTGGGGTGGGGCAGGACAGCAAG
GGGGAGGATTGGGAAGACAATAGCAGGCATGCTGGGGATGCGGTGGGCTCTATGGCTTCTGAGGCGGAAA
GAACCAGCTGGGGCTCTAGGGGGTATCCCC
[124 nt withheld, positions 12561-12684]
C
[91 nt withheld, positions 12686-12776]
AGGGTGATGGTTCACGTAGGTACGCTAGCACCGTTGGTTTCCGTAGTGTAGTGGTTATCACGTTCGCCTA
ACACGCGAAAGGTCCCCGGTTCGAAACCGGGCACTACAAACCAACAACGCTGGTACCCCTAGAAGTTCCT
ATTCCGAAGTTCCTATTCTCTAGAAAGTATAGGAACTTCCTTGGCCAAAAAGCCTGAACTCACCGCGACG
TCTGTCGAGAAGTTTCTGATCGAAAAGTTCGACAGCGTCTCCGACCTGATGCAGCTCTCGGAGGGCGAAG
AATCTCGTGCTTTCAGCTTCGATGTAGGAGGGCGTGGATATGTCCTGCGGGTAAATAGCTGCGCCGATGG
TTTCTACAAAGATCGTTATGTTTATCGGCACTTTGCATCGGCCGCGCTCCCGATTCCGGAAGTGCTTGAC
ATTGGGGAATTCAGCGAGAGCCTGACCTATTGCATCTCCCGCCGTGCACAGGGTGTCACGTTGCAAGACC
TGCCTGAAACCGAACTGCCCGCTGTTCTGCAGCCGGTCGCGGAGGCCATGGATGCGATCGCTGCGGCCGA
TCTTAGCCAGACGAGCGGGTTCGGCCCATTCGGACCGCAAGGAATCGGTCAATACACTACATGGCGTGAT
TTCATATGCGCGATTGCTGATCCCCATGTGTATCACTGGCAAACTGTGATGGACGACACCGTCAGTGCGT
CCGTCGCGCAGGCTCTCGATGAGCTGATGCTTTGGGCCGAGGACTGCCCCGAAGTCCGGCACCTCGTGCA
CGCGGATTTCGGCTCCAACAATGTCCTGACGGACAATGGCCGCATAACAGCGGTCATTGACTGGAGCGAG
GCGATGTTCGGGGATTCCCAATACGAGGTCGCCAACATCTTCTTCTGGAGGCCGTGGTTGGCTTGTATGG
AGCAGCAGACGCGCTACTTCGAGCGGAGGCATCCGGAGCTTGCAGGATCGCCGCGGCTCCGGGCGTATAT
GCTCCGCATTGGTCTTGACCAACTCTATCAGAGCTTGGTTGACGGCAATTTCGATGATGCAGCTTGGGCG
CAGGGTCGATGCGACGCAATCGTCCGATCCGGAGCCGGGACTGTCGGGCGTACACAAATCGCCCGCAGAA
GCGCGGCCGTCTGGACCGATGGCTGTGTAGAAGTACTCGCCGATAGTGGAAACCGACGCCCCAGCACTCG
TCCGAGGGCAAAGGAATAGCACGTACTACGAGATTTCGATTCCACCGCCGCCTTCTATGAAAGGTTGGGC
TTCGGAATCGTTTTCCGGGACGCCGGCTGGATGATCCTCCAGCGCGGGGATCTCATGCTGGAGTTCTTCG
CCCACCCCAACTTGTTTATTGCAGCTTATAATGGTTACAAATAAAGCAATAGCATCACAAATTTCACAAA
TAAAGCATTTTTTTCACTGCATTCTAGTTGTGGTTTGTCCAAACTCATCAATGTATCTTATCATGTCTGT
ATACCGTCGACAGGTGGCACTTTTCGGGGAAATGTGCGCGGAACCCCTATTTGTTTATTTTTCTAAATAC
ATTCAAATATGTATCCGCTCATGAGACAATAACCCTGATAAATGCTTCAATAATATTGAAAAAGGAAGAG
TATGAGTATTCAACATTTCCGTGTCGCCCTTATTCCCTTTTTTGCGGCATTTTGCCTTCCTGTTTTTGCT
CACCCAGAAACGCTGGTGAAAGTAAAAGATGCTGAAGATCAGTTGGGTGCACGAGTGGGTTACATCGAAC
TGGATCTCAACAGCGGTAAGATCCTTGAGAGTTTTCGCCCCGAAGAACGTTTTCCAATGATGAGCACTTT
TAAAGTTCTGCTATGTGGCGCGGTATTATCCCGTATTGACGCCGGGCAAGAGCAACTCGGTCGCCGCATA
CACTATTCTCAGAATGACTTGGTTGAGTACTCACCAGTCACAGAAAAGCATCTTACGGATGGCATGACAG
TAAGAGAATTATGCAGTGCTGCCATAACCATGAGTGATAACACTGCGGCCAACTTACTTCTGACAACGAT
CGGAGGACCGAAGGAGCTAACCGCTTTTTTGCACAACATGGGGGATCATGTAACTCGCCTTGATCGTTGG
GAACCGGAGCTGAATGAAGCCATACCAAACGACGAGCGTGACACCACGATGCCTGTAGCAATGGCAACAA
CGTTGCGCAAACTATTAACTGGCGAACTACTTACTCTAGCTTCCCGGCAACAATTAATAGACTGGATGGA
GGCGGATAAAGTTGCAGGACCACTTCTGCGCTCGGCCCTTCCGGCTGGCTGGTTTATTGCTGATAAATCT
GGAGCCGGTGAGCGTGGGTCTCGCGGTATCATTGCAGCACTGGGGCCAGATGGTAAGCCCTCCCGTATCG
TAGTTATCTACACGACGGGGAGTCAGGCAACTATGGATGAACGAAATAGACAGATCGCTGAGATAGGTGC
CTCACTGATTAAGCATTGGTAACTGTCAGACCAAGTTTACTCATATATACTTTAGATTGATTTAAA
Features (pLannotate 1.2.2; 27 found; start..end, strand, type, name):
    127..715     +  rep_origin     ori: high-copy-number ColE1/pMB1/pBR322/pUC origin of replication
    898..990     +  CDS            lacI (fragment): lac repressor; lacI; The lac repressor binds to the lac operator to inhibit transcription in E. coli. This inhibition can be relieved by adding lactose or isopropyl-β-D-thiogalactopyranoside (IPTG).
   1003..1024    +  protein_bind   CAP binding site: CAP binding activates transcription in the presence of cAMP. E. coli catabolite activator protein
   1187..1212    +  promoter       tet promoter (fragment): E. coli promoter for tetracycline efflux protein gene
   1481..1692    +  promoter       EF-1α core promoter: core promoter for human elongation factor EF-1α
   1693..2635    +  intron         EF-1α intron A: intron upstream of the start codon of human EF-1α
   2700..4127    +  CDS            tdTomato: tandem dimeric (pseudo-monomeric) derivative of DsRed (Shaner et al., 2004) mammalian codon-optimized
   4161..5588    +  CDS            tdTomato: tandem dimeric (pseudo-monomeric) derivative of DsRed (Shaner et al., 2004) mammalian codon-optimized
   5622..7049    +  CDS            tdTomato: tandem dimeric (pseudo-monomeric) derivative of DsRed (Shaner et al., 2004) mammalian codon-optimized
   7083..8510    +  CDS            tdTomato: tandem dimeric (pseudo-monomeric) derivative of DsRed (Shaner et al., 2004) mammalian codon-optimized
   8544..9971    +  CDS            tdTomato: tandem dimeric (pseudo-monomeric) derivative of DsRed (Shaner et al., 2004) mammalian codon-optimized
   9993..10700   +  CDS            TEV protease: tobacco etch virus protease (Kapust et al., 2001)
  10761..10880   +  CDS            d1EGFP (fragment): EGFP destabilized by fusion to a mutated version of residues 422-461 of mouse ornithine decarboxylase, giving an in vivo half-life of ~1 hour mammalian codon-optimized
  10884..11198   +  CDS            HBB (fragment): HBB_HUMAN - Experimental evidence at protein level: Swiss-Prot protein existence level 1. [Spinorphin]: functions as an endogenous inhibitor of enkephalin-degrading enzymes such as DPP3, and as a selective antagonist of the P2RX3 receptor which is involved in pain signaling, these properties implicate it as a regulator of pain and inflammation. From Homo sapiens (Human).
  11199..11287   +  intron         β-globin intron (fragment): internally truncated intron from human β-globin
  11658..12049   +  intron         β-globin intron (fragment): internally truncated intron from human β-globin
  12053..12175   +  CDS            HBB: HBB_COLGU - Experimental evidence at transcript level: Swiss-Prot protein existence level 2. Involved in oxygen transport from the lung to the various peripheral tissues. From Colobus guereza (Mantled guereza) (Eastern black-and-white colobus monkey).
  12185..12271   +  polyA_signal   β-globin poly(A) (fragment): human β-globin polyadenylation signal
  12291..12515   +  polyA_signal   bGH poly(A) signal: bovine growth hormone polyadenylation signal
  12519..12540   +  promoter       SV40 promoter (fragment): SV40 enhancer and early promoter
  12561..12795   +  rep_origin     f1 ori (fragment) (sequence partly withheld): f1 bacteriophage origin of replication; arrow indicates direction of (+) strand synthesis
  12908..12955   +  protein_bind   FRT: FLP-mediated recombination occurs in the 8-bp core sequence TCTAGAAA (Turan and Bode, 2011). FLP recombinase from the Saccharomyces cerevisiae 2μ plasmid
  12963..13985   +  CDS            HygR: aminoglycoside phosphotransferase from E. coli; aph(4)-Ia; confers resistance to hygromycin
  13995..14120   +  CDS            ble (fragment): BLE_KLEPN - Experimental evidence at protein level: Swiss-Prot protein existence level 1. Binding protein with a strong affinity to the bleomycin family of antibiotics. Binds to CL990; an antimitotic-antibiotic compound. From Klebsiella pneumoniae.
  14115..14236   +  polyA_signal   SV40 poly(A) signal: SV40 polyadenylation signal
  14283..14387   +  promoter       AmpR promoter: bla
  14388..15248   +  CDS            AmpR: β-lactamase; bla; confers resistance to ampicillin, carbenicillin, and related antibiotics
