[The description below was written by a language model from this plasmid's Addgene catalogue record and pLannotate feature annotations shown in this document.]
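Description:
Fireworks RFP[PTC-] (AVA2515) is a roughly 15.3 kb mammalian expression plasmid built on a minimal 2,073 nt fragment of YCplac33 that supplies only the bacterial maintenance functions: a ColE1/pMB1-type origin and the ampicillin resistance gene with its own promoter. The catalogue lists it as low copy in E. coli, although the feature annotation labels the origin generically as a high-copy type. The remaining ~13.2 kb is the insert, which the record describes as flanked by and divided with tDNA elements (tDNA1 and tDNA2). These are not annotated in the feature table.

The payload is a single transcription unit driven by the human EF-1α core promoter with its intron A. It encodes five tandem copies of tdTomato, followed by TEV protease, a PEST degradation sequence (annotated as a fragment of d1EGFP, i.e. the ornithine decarboxylase-derived destabilising region), and human β-globin sequence retaining one internally truncated intron. The name "dI1" suggests that intron 1 was deleted. The unit ends with β-globin and bovine growth hormone polyadenylation signals. According to the stated purpose, co-expressing TEV protease with the repeated fluorescent proteins amplifies the red signal obtained from one β-globin reporter mRNA; presumably the protease cleaves the polyprotein into individual units, though cleavage sites are not annotated. The "PTC-" designation indicates the version lacking a premature termination codon, which would make it the control or comparison partner for a nonsense-containing reporter.

Downstream, an FRT site directly precedes a hygromycin resistance coding sequence with an SV40 poly(A) signal. No full promoter is annotated for it, an arrangement consistent with FLP-mediated integration at a genomic FRT landing site followed by hygromycin selection. The associated work used this system for forward genetic screens to find human mRNA degradation factors.
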