Addgene plasmid #85443: Fireworks RFP[PTC-] (AVA2515)
Purpose: Expresses TEV protease and tandemly-repeated RFP fluorescent proteins to amplify the fluorescence signal produced by a single transcription unit of a beta-globin reporter.
Depositing lab: Joan Steitz. Publication: Fluorescence Amplification Method for Forward Genetic Discovery of Factors in Human mRNA Degradation. Alexandrov A, Shu MD, Steitz JA. Mol Cell. 2017 Jan 5;65(1):191-201. doi: 10.1016/j.molcel.2016.11.032. Epub 2016 Dec 22. PubMed 28017590.
Backbone
  Vector backbone: 2073 nt of YCplac33
  Backbone size w/o insert (bp): 2073
  Total vector size (bp): 15294
  Vector type: Mammalian Expression ; minimal backbone fragment for low-copy bacterial propagation
  Selectable markers: Hygromycin
Growth in bacteria
  Bacterial resistance: Ampicillin, 100 μg/mL
  Growth temperature: 37°C
  Growth strain: DH5alpha
  Copy number: Low Copy
Gene/Insert
  Gene/Insert name: tDNA1 EF1alfa-5xtdTomato-TEVprotease-PEST-beta-globin(dI1)-BGH polyA tDNA2 FRT-HygromycinR
  Insert size (bp): 13215
  Cloning method: Restriction Enzyme; 5′ cloning site MluI (destroyed during cloning); 3′ cloning site SalI (not destroyed)
  Sequencing primers: 5′ 5'- GTGAGTTAGCTCACTCATTAGGCACCC -3'; 3′ 5'- GTT CCG CGC ACA TTT CCC -3'
Terms and licenses: Academic/Nonprofit Terms; Industry Terms: Not Available to Industry
How to cite: Fireworks RFP[PTC-] (AVA2515) was a gift from Joan Steitz (Addgene plasmid # 85443 ; http://n2t.net/addgene:85443 ; RRID:Addgene_85443)
